Addgene plasmid #209636: p-miniTurbo
Purpose: Expression miniTurbo in mammalian cells
Depositing lab: Xiang Zhou. Depositing organization: Wuhan University. Publication: Identification of G-quadruplex-interacting proteins in living cells using an artificial G4-targeting biotin ligase. Lu Z, Xie S, Su H, Han S, Huang H, Zhou X. Nucleic Acids Res. 2024 Mar 7:gkae126. doi: 10.1093/nar/gkae126. PubMed 38452210.
Backbone
  Vector backbone: pET-24b(+)
  Vector type: Mammalian Expression
Growth in bacteria
  Bacterial resistance: Kanamycin, 50 μg/mL
  Growth temperature: 37°C
  Growth strain: DH5alpha
  Copy number: Unknown
Gene/Insert
  Gene/Insert name: miniTurbo
Terms and licenses: Academic/Nonprofit Terms; Industry Terms: Not Available to Industry
How to cite: p-miniTurbo was a gift from Xiang Zhou (Addgene plasmid # 209636 ; http://n2t.net/addgene:209636 ; RRID:Addgene_209636)
