[The description below was written by a language model from this plasmid's Addgene catalogue record and pLannotate feature annotations shown in this document.]
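Description:
p-miniTurbo is a mammalian expression plasmid of about 4.7 kb that drives expression of miniTurbo, an N-terminally truncated, engineered variant of the E. coli biotin ligase with improved catalytic efficiency for proximity-dependent biotinylation. The catalogue lists the backbone as pET-24b(+), but the annotated sequence does not look like a bacterial T7 expression vector. Its layout is instead typical of a CMV-driven, neomycin-selectable mammalian vector, so the backbone field should be treated with caution. The miniTurbo coding sequence sits directly downstream of the human cytomegalovirus immediate early enhancer and promoter and is followed by an SV40 polyadenylation signal. The short SV40 large T antigen fragment annotated between the coding sequence and the poly(A) signal is most likely part of the SV40 terminator region, although the record does not say what it is. No epitope tags, localisation signals or fusion partners are annotated.

The plasmid is propagated in E. coli from a high-copy ColE1/pUC-type origin, and an f1 origin is also present. Selection relies on a dual-purpose NeoR/KanR cassette encoding the Tn5 aminoglycoside phosphotransferase. A bacterial bla promoter and an SV40 early promoter are placed in tandem upstream of it, giving kanamycin resistance in bacteria and G418 resistance in mammalian cells, with an HSV TK poly(A) signal terminating the transcript. The small ble and bGH poly(A) fragments appear to be backbone remnants.

The associated work concerns identifying G-quadruplex-interacting proteins in living cells with a G4-targeting biotin ligase. An untargeted miniTurbo construct could plausibly serve as a control in such labelling experiments, but the record states only that it expresses miniTurbo in mammalian cells.
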