Features (pLannotate 1.2.2; 13 found; start..end, strand, type, name):
     61..364     +  enhancer       CMV enhancer: human cytomegalovirus immediate early enhancer
    365..568     +  promoter       CMV promoter: human cytomegalovirus (CMV) immediate early promoter
    600..1370    +  CDS            miniTurbo: N-terminally truncated mutant of the E. coli biotin ligase BioID engineered for improved catalytic efficiency (Branon et al., 2018)
   1413..1496    +  CDS            large T antigen (fragment): large T antigen from SV40 (simian virus 40)
   1519..1640    +  polyA_signal   SV40 poly(A) signal: SV40 polyadenylation signal
   1674..2102    -  rep_origin     f1 ori (sequence partly withheld): f1 bacteriophage origin of replication; arrow indicates direction of (+) strand synthesis
   2129..2233    +  promoter       AmpR promoter: bla
   2235..2592    +  promoter       SV40 promoter: SV40 enhancer and early promoter
   2627..3421    +  CDS            NeoR/KanR: aminoglycoside phosphotransferase from Tn5; aph(3')-II (or nptII); confers resistance to neomycin, kanamycin, and G418 (Geneticin®)
   3442..3594    +  CDS            ble (fragment): BLE_KLEPN - Experimental evidence at protein level: Swiss-Prot protein existence level 1. Binding protein with a strong affinity to the bleomycin family of antibiotics. Binds to CL990; an antimitotic-antibiotic compound. From Klebsiella pneumoniae.
   3653..3700    +  polyA_signal   HSV TK poly(A) signal: herpes simplex virus thymidine kinase polyadenylation signal (Cole and Stacy, 1985)
   3791..3807    -  polyA_signal   bGH poly(A) signal (fragment): bovine growth hormone polyadenylation signal
   4029..4617    +  rep_origin     ori: high-copy-number ColE1/pMB1/pBR322/pUC origin of replication
>Addgene plasmid #209636 | p-miniTurbo | addgene full sequence | sequence record 427419 | Addgene NGS Result
TAGTTATTAATAGTAATCAATTACGGGGTCATTAGTTCATAGCCCATATATGGAGTTCCGCGTTACATAA
CTTACGGTAAATGGCCCGCCTGGCTGACCGCCCAACGACCCCCGCCCATTGACGTCAATAATGACGTATG
TTCCCATAGTAACGCCAATAGGGACTTTCCATTGACGTCAATGGGTGGAGTATTTACGGTAAACTGCCCA
CTTGGCAGTACATCAAGTGTATCATATGCCAAGTACGCCCCCTATTGACGTCAATGACGGTAAATGGCCC
GCCTGGCATTATGCCCAGTACATGACCTTATGGGACTTTCCTACTTGGCAGTACATCTACGTATTAGTCA
TCGCTATTACCATGGTGATGCGGTTTTGGCAGTACATCAATGGGCGTGGATAGCGGTTTGACTCACGGGG
ATTTCCAAGTCTCCACCCCATTGACGTCAATGGGAGTTTGTTTTGGCACCAAAATCAACGGGACTTTCCA
AAATGTCGTAACAACTCCGCCCCATTGACGCAAATGGGCGGTAGGCGTGTACGGTGGGAGGTCTATATAA
GCAGAGCTGGTTTAGTGAACCGTCAGATCCGCTAGCATGATCCCGCTGCTGAACGCTAAACAGATTCTGG
GACAGCTGGACGGCGGGAGCGTGGCAGTCCTGCCTGTGGTCGACTCCACCAATCAGTACCTGCTGGATCG
AATCGGCGAGCTGAAGAGTGGGGATGCTTGCATTGCAGAATATCAGCAGGCAGGGAGAGGAAGCAGAGGG
AGGAAATGGTTCTCTCCTTTTGGAGCTAACCTGTACCTGAGTATGTTTTGGCGCCTGAAGCGGGGACCAG
CAGCAATCGGCCTGGGCCCGGTCATCGGAATTGTCATGGCAGAAGCGCTGCGAAAGCTGGGAGCAGACAA
GGTGCGAGTCAAATGGCCCAATGACCTGTATCTGCAGGATAGAAAGCTGGCAGGCATCCTGGTGGAGCTG
GCCGGAATAACAGGCGATGCTGCACAGATCGTCATTGGCGCCGGGATTAACGTGGCTATGAGGCGCGTGG
AGGAAAGCGTGGTCAATCAGGGCTGGATCACACTGCAGGAAGCAGGGATTAACCTGGACAGGAATACTCT
GGCCGCTATGCTGATCCGAGAGCTGCGGGCAGCCCTGGAACTGTTCGAGCAGGAAGGCCTGGCTCCATAT
CTGTCACGGTGGGAGAAGCTGGATAACTTCATCAATAGACCCGTGAAGCTGATCATTGGGGACAAAGAGA
TTTTCGGGATTAGCCGGGGGATTGATAAACAGGGAGCCCTGCTGCTGGAACAGGACGGAGTTATCAAACC
CTGGATGGGCGGAGAAATCAGTCTGCGGTCTGCCGAAAAGTAAGAATTCTGCAGGTCGAGCATGCATGCG
GCCGCGACTCTAGATCATAATCAGCCATACCACATTTGTAGAGGTTTTACTTGCTTTAAAAAACCTCCCA
CACCTCCCCCTGAACCTGAAACATAAAATGAATGCAATTGTTGTTGTTAACTTGTTTATTGCAGCTTATA
ATGGTTACAAATAAAGCAATAGCATCACAAATTTCACAAATAAAGCATTTTTTTCACTGCATTCTAGTTG
TGGTTTGTCCAAACTCATCAATGTATCTTAAGGCGTAAATTGTAAGCGTTAATATTTTGTTAAAATTCGC
GTTAAATTTTTGTTAAATCAGCTCATTTTTTAACCAATAGGCCGAAATCGGCAAAATCCCTTATAAATCA
AAAGAATAGACCGAGATAGGGT
[37 nt withheld, positions 1773-1809]
AAAGAACGTGGACTCCAACGTCAAAGG
[49 nt withheld, positions 1837-1885]
T
[91 nt withheld, positions 1887-1977]
G
[124 nt withheld, positions 1979-2102]
CAGGTGGCACTTTTCGGGGAAATGTGCGCGGAACCCCTATTTGTTTATTTTTCTAAATACATTCAAATAT
GTATCCGCTCATGAGACAATAACCCTGATAAATGCTTCAATAATATTGAAAAAGGAAGAGTCCTGAGGCG
GAAAGAACCAGCTGTGGAATGTGTGTCAGTTAGGGTGTGGAAAGTCCCCAGGCTCCCCAGCAGGCAGAAG
TATGCAAAGCATGCATCTCAATTAGTCAGCAACCAGGTGTGGAAAGTCCCCAGGCTCCCCAGCAGGCAGA
AGTATGCAAAGCATGCATCTCAATTAGTCAGCAACCATAGTCCCGCCCCTAACTCCGCCCATCCCGCCCC
TAACTCCGCCCAGTTCCGCCCATTCTCCGCCCCATGGCTGACTAATTTTTTTTATTTATGCAGAGGCCGA
GGCCGCCTCGGCCTCTGAGCTATTCCAGAAGTAGTGAGGAGGCTTTTTTGGAGGCCTAGGCTTTTGCAAA
GATCGATCAAGAGACAGGATGAGGATCGTTTCGCATGATTGAACAAGATGGATTGCACGCAGGTTCTCCG
GCCGCTTGGGTGGAGAGGCTATTCGGCTATGACTGGGCACAACAGACAATCGGCTGCTCTGATGCCGCCG
TGTTCCGGCTGTCAGCGCAGGGGCGCCCGGTTCTTTTTGTCAAGACCGACCTGTCCGGTGCCCTGAATGA
ACTGCAAGACGAGGCAGCGCGGCTATCGTGGCTGGCCACGACGGGCGTTCCTTGCGCAGCTGTGCTCGAC
GTTGTCACTGAAGCGGGAAGGGACTGGCTGCTATTGGGCGAAGTGCCGGGGCAGGATCTCCTGTCATCTC
ACCTTGCTCCTGCCGAGAAAGTATCCATCATGGCTGATGCAATGCGGCGGCTGCATACGCTTGATCCGGC
TACCTGCCCATTCGACCACCAAGCGAAACATCGCATCGAGCGAGCACGTACTCGGATGGAAGCCGGTCTT
GTCGATCAGGATGATCTGGACGAAGAGCATCAGGGGCTCGCGCCAGCCGAACTGTTCGCCAGGCTCAAGG
CGAGCATGCCCGACGGCGAGGATCTCGTCGTGACCCATGGCGATGCCTGCTTGCCGAATATCATGGTGGA
AAATGGCCGCTTTTCTGGATTCATCGACTGTGGCCGGCTGGGTGTGGCGGACCGCTATCAGGACATAGCG
TTGGCTACCCGTGATATTGCTGAAGAGCTTGGCGGCGAATGGGCTGACCGCTTCCTCGTGCTTTACGGTA
TCGCCGCTCCCGATTCGCAGCGCATCGCCTTCTATCGCCTTCTTGACGAGTTCTTCTGAGCGGGACTCTG
GGGTTCGAAATGACCGACCAAGCGACGCCCAACCTGCCATCACGAGATTTCGATTCCACCGCCGCCTTCT
ATGAAAGGTTGGGCTTCGGAATCGTTTTCCGGGACGCCGGCTGGATGATCCTCCAGCGCGGGGATCTCAT
GCTGGAGTTCTTCGCCCACCCTAGGGGGAGGCTAACTGAAACACGGAAGGAGACAATACCGGAAGGAACC
CGCGCTATGACGGCAATAAAAAGACAGAATAAAACGCACGGTGTTGGGTCGTTTGTTCATAAACGCGGGG
TTCGGTCCCAGGGCTGGCACTCTGTCGATACCCCACCGAGACCCCATTGGGGCCAATACGCCCGCGTTTC
TTCCTTTTCCCCACCCCACCCCCCAAGTTCGGGTGAAGGCCCAGGGCTCGCAGCCAACGTCGGGGCGGCA
GGCCCTGCCATAGCCTCAGGTTACTCATATATACTTTAGATTGATTTAAAACTTCATTTTTAATTTAAAA
GGATCTAGGTGAAGATCCTTTTTGATAATCTCATGACCAAAATCCCTTAACGTGAGTTTTCGTTCCACTG
AGCGTCAGACCCCGTAGAAAAGATCAAAGGATCTTCTTGAGATCCTTTTTTTCTGCGCGTAATCTGCTGC
TTGCAAACAAAAAAACCACCGCTACCAGCGGTGGTTTGTTTGCCGGATCAAGAGCTACCAACTCTTTTTC
CGAAGGTAACTGGCTTCAGCAGAGCGCAGATACCAAATACTGTTCTTCTAGTGTAGCCGTAGTTAGGCCA
CCACTTCAAGAACTCTGTAGCACCGCCTACATACCTCGCTCTGCTAATCCTGTTACCAGTGGCTGCTGCC
AGTGGCGATAAGTCGTGTCTTACCGGGTTGGACTCAAGACGATAGTTACCGGATAAGGCGCAGCGGTCGG
GCTGAACGGGGGGTTCGTGCACACAGCCCAGCTTGGAGCGAACGACCTACACCGAACTGAGATACCTACA
GCGTGAGCTATGAGAAAGCGCCACGCTTCCCGAAGGGAGAAAGGCGGACAGGTATCCGGTAAGCGGCAGG
GTCGGAACAGGAGAGCGCACGAGGGAGCTTCCAGGGGGAAACGCCTGGTATCTTTATAGTCCTGTCGGGT
TTCGCCACCTCTGACTTGAGCGTCGATTTTTGTGATGCTCGTCAGGGGGGCGGAGCCTATGGAAAAACGC
CAGCAACGCGGCCTTTTTACGGTTCCTGGCCTTTTGCTGGCCTTTTGCTCACATGTTCTTTCCTGCGTTA
TCCCCTGATTCTGTGGATAACCGTATTACCGCCATGCAT
